>Addgene plasmid #227609 | pPICZ A-SLC-His+MFN2[∆TM]-Strep (SB260) | addgene full sequence | sequence record 455565 | Addgene NGS Result
TTGAGATCCTTTTTTTCTGCGCGTAATCTGCTGCTTGCAAACAAAAAAACCACCGCTACCAGCGGTGGTT
TGTTTGCCGGATCAAGAGCTACCAACTCTTTTTCCGAAGGTAACTGGCTTCAGCAGAGCGCAGATACCAA
ATACTGTTCTTCTAGTGTAGCCGTAGTTAGGCCACCACTTCAAGAACTCTGTAGCACCGCCTACATACCT
CGCTCTGCTAATCCTGTTACCAGTGGCTGCTGCCAGTGGCGATAAGTCGTGTCTTACCGGGTTGGACTCA
AGACGATAGTTACCGGATAAGGCGCAGCGGTCGGGCTGAACGGGGGGTTCGTGCACACAGCCCAGCTTGG
AGCGAACGACCTACACCGAACTGAGATACCTACAGCGTGAGCTATGAGAAAGCGCCACGCTTCCCGAAGG
GAGAAAGGCGGACAGGTATCCGGTAAGCGGCAGGGTCGGAACAGGAGAGCGCACGAGGGAGCTTCCAGGG
GGAAACGCCTGGTATCTTTATAGTCCTGTCGGGTTTCGCCACCTCTGACTTGAGCGTCGATTTTTGTGAT
GCTCGTCAGGGGGGCGGAGCCTATGGAAAAACGCCAGCAACGCGGCCTTTTTACGGTTCCTGGCCTTTTG
CTGGCCTTTTGCTCACATGTTGGTCTCCAGCTTGCAAATTAAAGCCTTCGAGCGTCCCAAAACCTTCTCA
AGCAAGGTTTTCAGTATAATGTTACATGCGTACACGCGTCTGTACAGAAAAAAAAGAAAAATTTGAAATA
TAAATAACGTTCTTAATACTAACATAACTATAAAAAAATAAATAGGGACCTAGACTTCAGGTTGTCTAAC
TCCTTCCTTTTCGGTTAGAGCGGATGTGGGGGGAGGGCGTGAATGTAAGCGTGACATAACTAATTACATG
ATATCGACAAAGGAAAAGGGGGACGGATCTCCGAGGCCTCGGACCCGTCGGGCCGCGTCGGACGTGTCAG
TCCTGCTCCTCGGCCACGAAGTGCACGCAGTTGCCGGCCGGGTCGCGCAGGGCGAACTCCCGCCCCCACG
GCTGCTCGCCGATCTCGGTCATGGCCGGCCCGGAGGCGTCCCGGAAGTTCGTGGACACGACCTCCGACCA
CTCGGCGTACAGCTCGTCCAGGCCGCGCACCCACACCCAGGCCAGGGTGTTGTCCGGCACCACCTGGTCC
TGGACCGCGCTGATGAACAGGGTCACGTCGTCCCGGACCACACCGGCGAAGTCGTCCTCCACGAAGTCCC
GGGAGAACCCGAGCCGGTCGGTCCAGAACTCGACCGCTCCGGCGACGTCGCGCGCGGTGAGCACCGGAAC
GGCACTGGTCAACTTGGCCATGGTTTAGTTCCTCACCTTGTCGTATTATACTATGCCGATATACTATGCC
GATGATTAATTGTCAACACCGCCCTTAGATTAGATTGCTATGCTTTCTTTCTAATGAGCAAGAAGTAAAA
AAAGTTGTAATAGAACAAGAAAAATGAAACTGAAACTTGAGAAATTGAAGACCGTTTATTAACTTAAATA
TCAATGGGAGGTCATCGAAAGAGAAAAAAATCAAAAAAAAAAATTTTCAAGAAAAAGAAACGTGATAAAA
ATTTTTATTGCCTTTTTCGACGAAGAAAAAGAAACGAGGCGGTCTCTTTTTTCTTTTCCAAACCTTTAGT
ACGGGTAATTAACGACACCCTAGAGGAAGAAAGAGGGGAAATTTAGTATGCTGTGCTTGGGTGTTTTGAA
GTGGTACGGCGATGCGCGGAGTCCGAGAAAATCTGGAAGAGTAAAAAAGGAGTAGAAACATTTTGAAGCT
ATGGTGTGTGGGGGATCCGCACAAACGAAGGTCTCACTTAATCTTCTGTACTCTGAAGAGGAGTGGGAAA
TACCAAGAAAAACATCAAACTCGAATGATTTTCCCAAACCCCTACCACAAGATATTCATCAGCTGCGAGA
TAGGCTGATCAGGAGCAAGCTCGTACGAGAAGAAACAAAATGACAAAAAAAATCCTATACTATATAGGTT
ACAAATAAAAAAGTATCAAAAATGAAGCCTGCATCTCTCAGGCAAATGGCATTCTGACATCCTCTTGATT
AGAATCTAGCAAGACCGGTCTTCTCGTAAGTGCCCAACTTGAACTGAGGAACAGTCATGTCTAAGGCTAA
AACTCAATGATGATGATGATGATGGTCGACGGCGCTATTCAGATCCTCTTCTGAGATGAGTTTTTGTTCT
CTAGACTAATGGTGGTGGTGATGATGGTGATGATGATGTCCCTGGAAATAAAGATTCTCGGAACCACCAC
CACCAGAACCACCACCACCAGAACCACCACCACCGATATTGTTTTGCAACAAAGTAGAGTAGATGATCTT
AGTGATTTGCAAAACAGCAGCATGCAAAGTGTATTGGATAATAACAGCACCGAAACCCTTGTAGAAACCA
AAAACACCCTCTTCTTGTCTGATAGTGTTGATACAATCTCTCATACCCTCATATTGAGTATTAATAGGCA
AAACTTCGTAACCCAAATCAGTGTTATCGATGATAGTTCTAGTACCTTGGATGTGCAATCTATGCAAAAC
AGTTTCCAATGGGTACAAGATAACATCAGAACACAAAGAAGCAGCGAAATTAGCAATCAACTCAGGAAAA
TAAGCATCCAACATAGATTGAACTGGAGAAGTAGATTCAGCCAAGTGAGAGTTGTAAGTCTTTCTCTTCA
AGATCAACAAAACGAACTTTTGAATAACAGAAGAGATGATGTAGTGCAAAACACCATGCAAAACAGTAGG
GAAGATCAAAGACAACAATGGCAACAATCTTTTAGAATGAGGAACACCCATACCAATAACTCTACCAATA
CCCTCCTTAACACATTCCAAGATACCAGTGTTATCTCTGATGATCTCAGATTGAACAGTTTCGATCAAAG
AAGCAGAGTAGAAAGGCATAGCAACAACGTAAGTCAAAGACTTCAACAACAAGTGCTCTCCAATTTGTTT
TGGAGACCACTTATGCAAAACTTCTCTAGGCAATGGAGTGAACTCAGAAATAATACCTTCAGCACCCAAA
GTAACACCTTGAACAATAAAAGTAGAACCCATACCCTTCCACAAAGCTCTAGGACCTTGAGTCTTATTGA
AAGAGTACATGATGTTAATAACAGTGAATGGAGTCAAGTGATAATGTTGAGCGTGGTAATTAACTTGACA
TTGTCTTCTCAAAACGATACATGGATGAGCCAAAACGTTCTCAGTGAACAAAGAAGCCAAACCAATACCG
AAACCAGCAAATCTATTCAATTGTTCAGAAGATTGACCTTGAACAGAACCACCACCACCAGAAGAAAATG
GCTCTTCAGTAGGACCCTCATATGGAGTAGAAGTAGTAGGAACACCGTAAGGTGGAGACTTTTCACCCCA
GTGCAAGTTTCTAGAACCTGGAATATCAGGTGGAGTAGTAACCCAATGACCCAAATCAGAACCAGTAGAA
AAAGATCTAGCAGGGAAAGCTCCTCCAAATCCTTGCTCGTCTCTGGCTCCTCCTCTGTATCCCAAACCGT
CAAATCCGTCAGGTCTTCTAGGGTGCATGCTAGCCTCGTTTCGAATAATTAGTTGTTTTTTGATCTTCTC
AAGTTGTCGTTAAAAGTCGTTAAAATCAAAAGCTTGTCAATTGGAACCAGTCGCAATTATGAAAGTAAGC
TAATAATGATGATAAAAAAACGTTTGCAACGGTCTGCTGCTAGTGTATCCCCTCCTGTTGCGTTTGGCAC
TTATGTGTGAGAATGGACCTGTGGATGTCGGATGGCAAAAAGGTTTCATTCAACCTTTCGTCTTTGGATG
TTAGATCTGATCTCATGACCAAAATCCCTTAACGTGAGTTTTCGTTCCACTGAGCGTCAGACCCCGTAGA
AAAGATCAAAGGATCTTC
Features (pLannotate 1.2.2; 12 found; start..end, strand, type, name):
      1..589     +  rep_origin     ori: high-copy-number ColE1/pMB1/pBR322/pUC origin of replication
    664..911     -  terminator     CYC1 terminator: S. cerevisiae CYC1; transcription terminator for CYC1
    977..1351    -  CDS            BleoR: antibiotic-binding protein; Sh ble from Streptoalloteichus hindustanus; confers resistance to bleomycin, phleomycin, and Zeocin™
   1370..1417    -  promoter       EM7 promoter: synthetic bacterial promoter&nbsp
   1424..1831    -  promoter       TEF1 promoter: S. cerevisiae TEF1; promoter for EF-1α
   1852..2098    -  terminator     AOX1 terminator: Pichia pastoris AOX1; transcription terminator for AOX1
   2102..2167    -  CDS            AOX1 (fragment): ALOX1_KOMPC - Experimental evidence at protein level: Swiss-Prot protein existence level 1. Major isoform of alcohol oxidase, which catalyzes the oxidation of methanol to formaldehyde and hydrogen peroxide, the first step in the methanol utilization pathway of methylotrophic yeasts. From Komagataella phaffii (strain ATCC 76273 / CBS 7435 / CECT 11047 / NRRL Y-11430 / Wegner 21-1) (Yeast) (Pichia pastoris).
   2177..2194    -  CDS            capTEV™ (fragment): composite tag for in vivo biotinylation, TEV protease cleavage, and 6xHis tagging
   2280..2302    -  CDS            capTEV™ (fragment): composite tag for in vivo biotinylation, TEV protease cleavage, and 6xHis tagging
   2345..3598    -  CDS            SLC25A46: S2546_HUMAN - Also known as TB1. Experimental evidence at protein level: Swiss-Prot protein existence level 1. May play a role in mitochondrial dynamics by controlling mitochondrial membrane fission. From Homo sapiens (Human).
   3607..3730    -  promoter       AOX1 promoter (fragment): Pichia pastoris AOX1; inducible promoter, regulated by methanol
   3731..3857    -  promoter       AOX1 promoter (fragment): Pichia pastoris AOX1; inducible promoter, regulated by methanol
