>Addgene plasmid #227609 | pPICZ A-SLC-His+MFN2[∆TM]-Strep (SB260) | addgene full sequence | sequence record 455572 | Addgene NGS Result
TTGAGATCCTTTTTTTCTGCGCGTAATCTGCTGCTTGCAAACAAAAAAACCACCGCTACCAGCGGTGGTT
TGTTTGCCGGATCAAGAGCTACCAACTCTTTTTCCGAAGGTAACTGGCTTCAGCAGAGCGCAGATACCAA
ATACTGTTCTTCTAGTGTAGCCGTAGTTAGGCCACCACTTCAAGAACTCTGTAGCACCGCCTACATACCT
CGCTCTGCTAATCCTGTTACCAGTGGCTGCTGCCAGTGGCGATAAGTCGTGTCTTACCGGGTTGGACTCA
AGACGATAGTTACCGGATAAGGCGCAGCGGTCGGGCTGAACGGGGGGTTCGTGCACACAGCCCAGCTTGG
AGCGAACGACCTACACCGAACTGAGATACCTACAGCGTGAGCTATGAGAAAGCGCCACGCTTCCCGAAGG
GAGAAAGGCGGACAGGTATCCGGTAAGCGGCAGGGTCGGAACAGGAGAGCGCACGAGGGAGCTTCCAGGG
GGAAACGCCTGGTATCTTTATAGTCCTGTCGGGTTTCGCCACCTCTGACTTGAGCGTCGATTTTTGTGAT
GCTCGTCAGGGGGGCGGAGCCTATGGAAAAACGCCAGCAACGCGGCCTTTTTACGGTTCCTGGCCTTTTG
CTGGCCTTTTGCTCACATGTTGGTCTCCAGCTTGCAAATTAAAGCCTTCGAGCGTCCCAAAACCTTCTCA
AGCAAGGTTTTCAGTATAATGTTACATGCGTACACGCGTCTGTACAGAAAAAAAAGAAAAATTTGAAATA
TAAATAACGTTCTTAATACTAACATAACTATAAAAAAATAAATAGGGACCTAGACTTCAGGTTGTCTAAC
TCCTTCCTTTTCGGTTAGAGCGGATGTGGGGGGAGGGCGTGAATGTAAGCGTGACATAACTAATTACATG
ATATCGACAAAGGAAAAGGGGGACGGATCTCCGAGGCCTCGGACCCGTCGGGCCGCGTCGGACGTGTCAG
TCCTGCTCCTCGGCCACGAAGTGCACGCAGTTGCCGGCCGGGTCGCGCAGGGCGAACTCCCGCCCCCACG
GCTGCTCGCCGATCTCGGTCATGGCCGGCCCGGAGGCGTCCCGGAAGTTCGTGGACACGACCTCCGACCA
CTCGGCGTACAGCTCGTCCAGGCCGCGCACCCACACCCAGGCCAGGGTGTTGTCCGGCACCACCTGGTCC
TGGACCGCGCTGATGAACAGGGTCACGTCGTCCCGGACCACACCGGCGAAGTCGTCCTCCACGAAGTCCC
GGGAGAACCCGAGCCGGTCGGTCCAGAACTCGACCGCTCCGGCGACGTCGCGCGCGGTGAGCACCGGAAC
GGCACTGGTCAACTTGGCCATGGTTTAGTTCCTCACCTTGTCGTATTATACTATGCCGATATACTATGCC
GATGATTAATTGTCAACACCGCCCTTAGATTAGATTGCTATGCTTTCTTTCTAATGAGCAAGAAGTAAAA
AAAGTTGTAATAGAACAAGAAAAATGAAACTGAAACTTGAGAAATTGAAGACCGTTTATTAACTTAAATA
TCAATGGGAGGTCATCGAAAGAGAAAAAAATCAAAAAAAAAAATTTTCAAGAAAAAGAAACGTGATAAAA
ATTTTTATTGCCTTTTTCGACGAAGAAAAAGAAACGAGGCGGTCTCTTTTTTCTTTTCCAAACCTTTAGT
ACGGGTAATTAACGACACCCTAGAGGAAGAAAGAGGGGAAATTTAGTATGCTGTGCTTGGGTGTTTTGAA
GTGGTACGGCGATGCGCGGAGTCCGAGAAAATCTGGAAGAGTAAAAAAGGAGTAGAAACATTTTGAAGCT
ATGGTGTGTGGGGGATCCGCACAAACGAAGGTCTCACTTAATCTTCTGTACTCTGAAGAGGAGTGGGAAA
TACCAAGAAAAACATCAAACTCGAATGATTTTCCCAAACCCCTACCACAAGATATTCATCAGCTGCGAGA
TAGGCTGATCAGGAGCAAGCTCGTACGAGAAGAAACAAAATGACAAAAAAAATCCTATACTATATAGGTT
ACAAATAAAAAAGTATCAAAAATGAAGCCTGCATCTCTCAGGCAAATGGCATTCTGACATCCTCTTGATT
AGAATCTAGCAAGACCGGTCTTCTCGTAAGTGCCCAACTTGAACTGAGGAACAGTCATGTCTAAGGCTAA
AACTCAATGATGATGATGATGATGGTCGACGGCGCTATTCAGATCCTCTTCTGAGATGAGTTTTTGTTCT
CTAGACTAATGGTGGTGGTGATGATGGTGATGATGATGTCCCTGGAAATAAAGATTCTCGGAACCACCAC
CACCAGAACCACCACCACCAGAACCACCACCACCGATATTGTTTTGCAACAAAGTAGAGTAGATGATCTT
AGTGATTTGCAAAACAGCAGCATGCAAAGTGTATTGGATAATAACAGCACCGAAACCCTTGTAGAAACCA
AAAACACCCTCTTCTTGTCTGATAGTGTTGATACAATCTCTCATACCCTCATATTGAGTATTAATAGGCA
AAACTTCGTAACCCAAATCAGTGTTATCGATGATAGTTCTAGTACCTTGGATGTGCAATCTATGCAAAAC
AGTTTCCAATGGGTACAAGATAACATCAGAACACAAAGAAGCAGCGAAATTAGCAATCAACTCAGGAAAA
TAAGCATCCAACATAGATTGAACTGGAGAAGTAGATTCAGCCAAGTGAGAGTTGTAAGTCTTTCTCTTCA
AGATCAACAAAACGAACTTTTGAATAACAGAAGAGATGATGTAGTGCAAAACACCATGCAAAACAGTAGG
GAAGATCAAAGACAACAATGGCAACAATCTTTTAGAATGAGGAACACCCATACCAATAACTCTACCAATA
CCCTCCTTAACACATTCCAAGATACCAGTGTTATCTCTGATGATCTCAGATTGAACAGTTTCGATCAAAG
AAGCAGAGTAGAAAGGCATAGCAACAACGTAAGTCAAAGACTTCAACAACAAGTGCTCTCCAATTTGTTT
TGGAGACCACTTATGCAAAACTTCTCTAGGCAATGGAGTGAACTCAGAAATAATACCTTCAGCACCCAAA
GTAACACCTTGAACAATAAAAGTAGAACCCATACCCTTCCACAAAGCTCTAGGACCTTGAGTCTTATTGA
AAGAGTACATGATGTTAATAACAGTGAATGGAGTCAAGTGATAATGTTGAGCGTGGTAATTAACTTGACA
TTGTCTTCTCAAAACGATACATGGATGAGCCAAAACGTTCTCAGTGAACAAAGAAGCCAAACCAATACCG
AAACCAGCAAATCTATTCAATTGTTCAGAAGATTGACCTTGAACAGAACCACCACCACCAGAAGAAAATG
GCTCTTCAGTAGGACCCTCATATGGAGTAGAAGTAGTAGGAACACCGTAAGGTGGAGACTTTTCACCCCA
GTGCAAGTTTCTAGAACCTGGAATATCAGGTGGAGTAGTAACCCAATGACCCAAATCAGAACCAGTAGAA
AAAGATCTAGCAGGGAAAGCTCCTCCAAATCCTTGCTCGTCTCTGGCTCCTCCTCTGTATCCCAAACCGT
CAAATCCGTCAGGTCTTCTAGGGTGCATGCTAGCCTCGTTTCGAATAATTAGTTGTTTTTTGATCTTCTC
AAGTTGTCGTTAAAAGTCGTTAAAATCAAAAGCTTGTCAATTGGAACCAGTCGCAATTATGAAAGTAAGC
TAATAATGATGATAAAAAAAAAGGTTTAAGACAGGGCAGCTTCCTTCTGTTTATATATTGCTGTCAAGTA
GGGGTTAGAACAGTTAAATTTTGATCATGAACGTTAGGCTATCAGCAGTATTCCCACCAGAATCTTGGAA
GCATACAATGTGGAGACAATGCATAATCATCCAAAAAGCGGGTGTTTCCCCATTTGCGTTTCGGCACAGG
TGCACCGGGGTTCAGAAGCGATAGAGAGACTGCGCTAAGCATTAATGAGATTATTTTTGAGCATTCGTCA
ATCAATACCAAACAAGACAAACGGTATGCCGACTTTTGGAAGTTTCTTTTTGACCAACTGGCCGTTAGCA
TTTCAACGAACCAAACTTAGTTCATCTTGGATGAGATCACGCTTTTGTCATATTAGGTTCCAAGACAGCG
TTTAAACTGTCAGTTTTGGGCCATTTGGGGAACATGAAACTATTTGACCCCACACTCAGAAAGCCCTCAT
CTGGAGTGATGTTCGGGTGTAATGCGGAGCTTGTTGCATTCGGAAATAAACAAACATGAACCTCGCCAGG
GGGGCCAGGATAGACAGGCTAATAAAGTCATGGTGTTAGTAGCCTAATAGAAGGAATTGGAATGAGCGAG
CTCCAATCAAGCCCAATAACTGGGCTGGTTTTTCGATGGCAAAAGTGGGTGTTGAGGAGAAGAGGAGTGG
AGGTCCTGCGTTTGCAACGGTCTGCTGCTAGTGTATCCCCTCCTGTTGCGTTTGGCACTTATGTGTGAGA
ATGGACCTGTGGATGTCGGATGGCAAAAAGGTTTCATTCAACCTTTCGTCTTTGGATGTTAGATCCGCAC
AAACGAAGGTCTCACTTAATCTTCTGTACTCTGAAGAGGAGTGGGAAATACCAAGAAAAACATCAAACTC
GAATGATTTTCCCAAACCCCTACCACAAGATATTCATCAGCTGCGAGATAGGCTGATCAGGAGCAAGCTC
GTACGAGAAGAAACAAAATGACAAAAAAAATCCTATACTATATAGGTTACAAATAAAAAAGTATCAAAAA
TGAAGCCTGCATCTCTCAGGCAAATGGCATTCTGACATCCTCTTGATTAGAATCTAGCAAGACCGGTCTT
CTCGTAAGTGCCCAACTTGAACTGAGGAACAGTCATGTCTAAGGCTAAAACTCAATGATGATGATGATGA
TGGTCGACGGCGCTATTCAGATCCTCTTCTGAGATGAGTTTTTGTTCGGGCCCTTATTTTTCGAATTGAG
GATGTGACCATGCTGAACCACCAGAACCACCACCAGAACCACCACCTTTTTCAAATTGTGGATGTGACCA
AGCAGATGGACCTTGAAATAAAACTTCCAAAGAACCACCACCTCTAGAAGGTTGCAAGTATTGGTGAGTG
AACATATTCAATTCAGAATCCAACCAACCAGCTTTGTTTCTCAACAACTTAGCCTTAGATTGCAAAGAAT
CCAAAACTTCAATCTTCTTGTTCATAGCAGCAATCTCTTGTTCCAAGTTCTCTCTAGTAACATCAACTTG
TTGACACAAGTGAGCAAAAGTACCAGACAATTCTTGTTGAACTTGATGAGAACAGTTAGAACCAGTGTAA
GAAATAACCAATTGCAACTTCTCAGAAGCATGTTCAACGAATTGTCTTTTAAAAGCTCTTTCCTTAGCTT
TAGTAGTCCAAGTAGAACCACCACCGTGAAACTCAATATCTTCTTGGAAATCAGCACACAACTTATCACA
GTTCAAATCGTAGTTCAAAGAGAAACATTGTCTTGGAACCAACATATCGATTTGAGATCTAACAGAAACA
GGCAACAATGGTTTCAAACCATCAATCATATCTTGTTGCATAGTTTGCAAAGAGTTAGTGATAGCAGTAG
AACATCTATCAGACATGTTTCTACCCAAACCCTCTTCAATGTGTCTATGCAATTCGTTCTTGTAAACCTT
CAAAACAACAGGAGATGGATGGAAATCCATTTGGTAATCATCAACCAAAACAGACAATCTTCTAATCTCT
TCAGCCATAGCAGTAGAAACTTGTCTTTCAACCTCTTCAGTGATTTGCTTAATTCTCAACTTGTAATCTT
GAGCCAACAACTCCAATTGCTTATCAATAAACTTCAATCTATCTTGTCTCTCTTCTCTCATCTCTTCACA
GTAAACTTGTTGTTCTCTAGCAGCCATGTGCAAAGAATCCATAATCAATCTAACAGCTTCAGCAATTTGC
TTAGCTCTAACAGTATGTTGCTCGAACTTAGTCTTAACAGCAGATTGAGAGATACACTCTTCGAATCTTC
TCTCAAAATTTTGGAATTCGAACATTCTAACTTGGAAACCTTCAGCCAAAGCACCACCACCTTCAGGCAT
ACCCTGAGCCTTTTGGATTCTAGCGTTCAAAACTTCCTTAGCAGAAACAAAGAAAATTCTATCTCCAGCT
TGAGATCTATCAACAACACCCAATTCATCAACCAAGAAAGAAGTACATCTCTCCATATGTTGTCTTCTAA
CCTCTTCCATATACTCAGGTTCAGAAGCAGAAGCATCCCATCTATTGTTCAAAATGAAAATGTTTGGTCT
AGACAATCTTTCAGAAACCTTGTGAAAGAAATGCTTTTCAGTTTGCATCAAAGTAGACTCAGAGTTAGCA
ACCAAAACGAAAACATCAGCATCCAAACAGAACTTATCGATCCAAGAATCCAACTCAGTAGTAACATCAA
TACCTGGAGAATCCATCAAAACCAAATCATCCTTCAACAAAGGACATTTAGAATTTGGCCACATAACAGA
AACCAAAGAACCAGCATGCAATTGCTTATCTTGGTGCAAAGCATGAGCCAATTGGTTAACAGTCTTAGCA
GATCTTTTCTCTTCAGAACCTTCAGTCAACAAGAAAGCCTCGTGACCATCAGTACCTTCAACTCTCAAGA
AACAGTTAGTAGTATGACCAATACCAGAAGGCAAAACCTTATCCCACAACATAGCATTAATAACAGTAGA
TTTACCGTTAGAAGTTCTACCAAAGAAAGCAACTTTCATGTGTCTTCTAGCCAAAACTTCAGAAATACCT
CTAACCTTAGACAAGTAACCTTTAACATCCAAAACTTGCTCTTCAGTAGTAACTGGATCCAATTCAGCAT
TTCTATAAGTATCCTCCAAGAAAGTAGCAGATTCTTGAATGTAAGCACCCAATTGCTCGAAGATACCGTT
AATCTTTTTCTTAGCAGTAACGAAATGCTTCAAAGGGGAAGCGTTGACCTCAGCCATGTGTCTCTTATTT
TTCTTGACGGTGACGATACTATTGCATCTACTAAACAACAAACTCATGAATTCCTCGTTTCGAATAATTA
GTTGTTTTTTGATCTTCTCAAGTTGTCGTTAAAAGTCGTTAAAATCAAAAGCTTGTCAATTGGAACCAGT
CGCAATTATGAAAGTAAGCTAATAATGATGATAAAAAAAAAGGTTTAAGACAGGGCAGCTTCCTTCTGTT
TATATATTGCTGTCAAGTAGGGGTTAGAACAGTTAAATTTTGATCATGAACGTTAGGCTATCAGCAGTAT
TCCCACCAGAATCTTGGAAGCATACAATGTGGAGACAATGCATAATCATCCAAAAAGCGGGTGTTTCCCC
ATTTGCGTTTCGGCACAGGTGCACCGGGGTTCAGAAGCGATAGAGAGACTGCGCTAAGCATTAATGAGAT
TATTTTTGAGCATTCGTCAATCAATACCAAACAAGACAAACGGTATGCCGACTTTTGGAAGTTTCTTTTT
GACCAACTGGCCGTTAGCATTTCAACGAACCAAACTTAGTTCATCTTGGATGAGATCACGCTTTTGTCAT
ATTAGGTTCCAAGACAGCGTTTAAACTGTCAGTTTTGGGCCATTTGGGGAACATGAAACTATTTGACCCC
ACACTCAGAAAGCCCTCATCTGGAGTGATGTTCGGGTGTAATGCGGAGCTTGTTGCATTCGGAAATAAAC
AAACATGAACCTCGCCAGGGGGGCCAGGATAGACAGGCTAATAAAGTCATGGTGTTAGTAGCCTAATAGA
AGGAATTGGAATGAGCGAGCTCCAATCAAGCCCAATAACTGGGCTGGTTTTTCGATGGCAAAAGTGGGTG
TTGAGGAGAAGAGGAGTGGAGGTCCTGCGTTTGCAACGGTCTGCTGCTAGTGTATCCCCTCCTGTTGCGT
TTGGCACTTATGTGTGAGAATGGACCTGTGGATGTCGGATGGCAAAAAGGTTTCATTCAACCTTTCGTCT
TTGGATGTTAGATCTGATCTCATGACCAAAATCCCTTAACGTGAGTTTTCGTTCCACTGAGCGTCAGACC
CCGTAGAAAAGATCAAAGGATCTTC
Features (pLannotate 1.2.2; 16 found; start..end, strand, type, name):
      1..589     +  rep_origin     ori: high-copy-number ColE1/pMB1/pBR322/pUC origin of replication
    664..911     -  terminator     CYC1 terminator: S. cerevisiae CYC1; transcription terminator for CYC1
    977..1351    -  CDS            BleoR: antibiotic-binding protein; Sh ble from Streptoalloteichus hindustanus; confers resistance to bleomycin, phleomycin, and Zeocin™
   1370..1417    -  promoter       EM7 promoter: synthetic bacterial promoter&nbsp
   1424..1831    -  promoter       TEF1 promoter: S. cerevisiae TEF1; promoter for EF-1α
   1852..2098    -  terminator     AOX1 terminator: Pichia pastoris AOX1; transcription terminator for AOX1
   2102..2167    -  CDS            AOX1 (fragment): ALOX1_KOMPC - Experimental evidence at protein level: Swiss-Prot protein existence level 1. Major isoform of alcohol oxidase, which catalyzes the oxidation of methanol to formaldehyde and hydrogen peroxide, the first step in the methanol utilization pathway of methylotrophic yeasts. From Komagataella phaffii (strain ATCC 76273 / CBS 7435 / CECT 11047 / NRRL Y-11430 / Wegner 21-1) (Yeast) (Pichia pastoris).
   2177..2194    -  CDS            capTEV™ (fragment): composite tag for in vivo biotinylation, TEV protease cleavage, and 6xHis tagging
   2280..2302    -  CDS            capTEV™ (fragment): composite tag for in vivo biotinylation, TEV protease cleavage, and 6xHis tagging
   2345..3598    -  CDS            SLC25A46: S2546_HUMAN - Also known as TB1. Experimental evidence at protein level: Swiss-Prot protein existence level 1. May play a role in mitochondrial dynamics by controlling mitochondrial membrane fission. From Homo sapiens (Human).
   3607..4545    -  promoter       AOX1 promoter: Pichia pastoris AOX1; inducible promoter, regulated by methanol
   4560..4806    -  terminator     AOX1 terminator: Pichia pastoris AOX1; transcription terminator for AOX1
   4810..4875    -  CDS            AOX1 (fragment): ALOX1_KOMPC - Experimental evidence at protein level: Swiss-Prot protein existence level 1. Major isoform of alcohol oxidase, which catalyzes the oxidation of methanol to formaldehyde and hydrogen peroxide, the first step in the methanol utilization pathway of methylotrophic yeasts. From Komagataella phaffii (strain ATCC 76273 / CBS 7435 / CECT 11047 / NRRL Y-11430 / Wegner 21-1) (Yeast) (Pichia pastoris).
   4885..4902    -  CDS            capTEV™ (fragment): composite tag for in vivo biotinylation, TEV protease cleavage, and 6xHis tagging
   5083..7047    -  CDS            MFN2 (fragment): MFN2_HUMAN - Also known as CPRP1, KIAA0214. Experimental evidence at protein level: Swiss-Prot protein existence level 1. Mitochondrial outer membrane GTPase that mediates mitochondrial clustering and fusion (PubMed:11181170, PubMed:11950885, PubMed:26214738, PubMed:28114303). Mitochondria are highly dynamic organelles, and their morphology is determined by the equilibrium between mitochondrial fusion and fission events (PubMed:28114303). Overexpression induces the formation of mitochondrial networks (PubMed:28114303). Membrane clustering requires GTPase activity and may involve a major rearra
   7056..7994    -  promoter       AOX1 promoter: Pichia pastoris AOX1; inducible promoter, regulated by methanol
