[The description below was written by a language model from this plasmid's Addgene catalogue record and pLannotate feature annotations shown in this document.]
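Description:
pPICZ A-SLC-His+MFN2[∆TM]-Strep (SB260) is a yeast expression plasmid built on the pPICZ A backbone for methanol-inducible coexpression of two human mitochondrial membrane proteins in Pichia pastoris. It is propagated in E. coli through a high-copy ColE1/pUC-type origin. Selection in both hosts relies on a single Sh ble (Zeocin/bleomycin resistance) gene, which is preceded by tandem TEF1 (yeast) and EM7 (bacterial) promoters and followed by the CYC1 terminator. No yeast replication origin is annotated, which fits the usual use of pPICZ vectors as integrating constructs, although the record does not describe the integration strategy.

The payload consists of two separate expression cassettes in the same orientation, each with its own full AOX1 promoter and AOX1 terminator. One drives full-length SLC25A46 with a C-terminal 10xHis tag. The other drives MFN2 retaining residues 2–544 and 651–757, so that the transmembrane region is deleted, with a C-terminal Twin-Strep tag. The short "capTEV" fragment hits downstream of each coding sequence probably reflect histidine-tag or protease-site-like sequences rather than the full composite tag, and the Twin-Strep tag itself is not separately annotated. The orthogonal affinity tags allow the two proteins to be purified or pulled down independently or sequentially, consistent with studies of how SLC25A46 interacts with the fusion GTPase MFN2.

Two sequencing records are attached. The 8,075 nt record contains both cassettes and matches the catalogue description. The 3,938 nt record carries only the SLC25A46 cassette with a fragmented AOX1 promoter and no MFN2, so it appears to be a partial or collapsed assembly, possibly caused by the duplicated AOX1 elements.
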