Addgene plasmid #227609: pPICZ A-SLC-His+MFN2[∆TM]-Strep (SB260)
Purpose: Inducible coexpression of His-tagged SLC25A46 and Strep-tagged MFN2 lacking its transmembrane region in Pichia pastoris
Depositing lab: Luke Chao. Depositing organization: Massachusetts General Hospital. Publication: Identification of SLC25A46 interaction interfaces with mitochondrial membrane fusogens Opa1 and Mfn2. Boopathy S, Luce BE, Lugo CM, Hakim P, McDonald J, Kim HL, Ponce J, Ueberheide BM, Chao LH. J Biol Chem. 2024 Aug 31:107740. doi: 10.1016/j.jbc.2024.107740. PubMed 39222684.
Backbone
  Vector backbone: pPICZ A
  Vector type: Yeast Expression
Growth in bacteria
  Bacterial resistance: Bleocin (Zeocin), 50 μg/mL
  Growth temperature: 37°C
  Growth strain: DH5alpha
  Copy number: High Copy
Gene/Insert 1
  Gene/Insert name: SLC25A46
  Species: H. sapiens (human)
  Entrez Gene: SLC25A46 (a.k.a. HMSN6B, PCH1E)
  Promoter: AOX1
  Tag / fusion protein: 10xHis (C terminal on insert)
  Cloning method: Gibson Cloning
Gene/Insert 2
  Gene/Insert name: MFN2
  Species: H. sapiens (human)
  Mutation: contains aa 2-544, 651-757 only [TM deleted]
  Entrez Gene: MFN2 (a.k.a. CMT2A, CMT2A2, CMT2A2A, CMT2A2B, CPRP1, HMSN6A, HSG, MARF, MSL)
  Tag / fusion protein: Twin-StrepTag (C terminal on insert)
Terms and licenses: Academic/Nonprofit Terms; Industry Terms: Not Available to Industry
How to cite: pPICZ A-SLC-His+MFN2[∆TM]-Strep (SB260) was a gift from Luke Chao (Addgene plasmid # 227609 ; http://n2t.net/addgene:227609 ; RRID:Addgene_227609)
